Addgene plasmid #135863: D50_Ld_100670
Purpose: Expression of Leishmania donovani ectodomain in mammalian cells
Depositing lab: Gavin Wright. Depositing organization: Wellcome Sanger Institute. Publication: Systematic identification of genes encoding cell surface and secreted proteins that are essential for in vitro growth and infection in Leishmania donovani. Roberts AJ, Ong HB, Clare S, Brandt C, Harcourt K, Franssen SU, Cotton JA, Muller-Sienerth N, Wright GJ. PLoS Pathog. 2022 Feb 24;18(2):e1010364. doi: 10.1371/journal.ppat.1010364. eCollection 2022 Feb. PubMed 35202447.
Backbone
  Vector backbone: pTT3
  Backbone manufacturer: Yves Durocher, NRC
  Backbone size w/o insert (bp): 6132
  Vector type: Mammalian Expression
Growth in bacteria
  Bacterial resistance: Ampicillin, 100 μg/mL
  Growth temperature: 37°C
  Growth strain: DH5alpha
  Copy number: High Copy
Gene/Insert
  Gene/Insert name: FLA1-binding protein (alt name: LDPBK_100670)
  Species: Leishmania donovani
  Insert size (bp): 2033
  Tag / fusion protein: biotinylation sequence and His tag (C terminal on insert)
  Cloning method: Unknown
Terms and licenses: Academic/Nonprofit Terms; Industry Terms: Not Available to Industry
How to cite: D50_Ld_100670 was a gift from Gavin Wright (Addgene plasmid # 135863 ; http://n2t.net/addgene:135863 ; RRID:Addgene_135863)
