[The description below was written by a language model from this plasmid's Addgene catalogue record and pLannotate feature annotations shown in this document.]
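Description:
D50_Ld_100670 is a mammalian expression plasmid built on the pTT3 backbone, designed to produce the extracellular domain of a Leishmania donovani surface protein as a soluble, secreted recombinant protein. In bacteria it is maintained through a high-copy ColE1/pUC-type origin and selected with ampicillin via the β-lactamase gene. The backbone also carries an Epstein-Barr virus oriP fragment, which supports episomal retention in cells that supply EBNA1. Short lac promoter/operator, lacI, tet promoter and bla fragments are vestigial cloning-vector remnants with no evident role in expression.

The expression unit begins with the human CMV immediate early enhancer and promoter. Next come adenovirus-derived leader and splice elements and a chimeric intron fragment that together promote efficient mRNA processing and translation. The reverse-strand "PTP" annotation in this region most likely reflects overlap with adenoviral leader sequence rather than an intended coding region. A mouse immunoglobulin heavy chain signal sequence directs the product into the secretory pathway, and a rabbit β-globin polyadenylation signal terminates the transcript.

The region between the signal peptide and the poly(A) signal is not annotated in the feature table. According to the catalogue entry, it holds an insert of about 2 kb encoding the ectodomain of the FLA1-binding protein (LDPBK_100670), with a C-terminal biotinylation sequence and a His tag. Tags of this type allow affinity purification on nickel resin and enzymatic monobiotinylation for capture on streptavidin. The plasmid comes from a study that systematically examined L. donovani cell surface and secreted proteins, where it served to express this ectodomain in mammalian cells.
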