Features (pLannotate 1.2.2; 17 found; start..end, strand, type, name):
      1..380     +  enhancer       CMV enhancer: human cytomegalovirus immediate early enhancer
    382..581     +  promoter       CMV promoter: human cytomegalovirus (CMV) immediate early promoter
    649..687     +  misc_feature   Ad SA (fragment): adenovirus major late transcript splice acceptor (Friedrich and Soriano, 1991)
    720..929     -  CDS            PTP (fragment): TERM_ADE02 - Experimental evidence at protein level: Swiss-Prot protein existence level 1. Protein covalently bound to the viral DNA that acts as a primer for viral genomic replication by DNA strand displacement. Assembles on the viral origin of replication in an initiation complex with viral polymerase, DBP, host NFIA and host POU2F1/OCT1. During initiation, the polymerase covalently couples the first dCTP with Ser- 580 of pTP. The terminal protein stimulates the template activity over 20 fold compared to protein-free templates. Neo-synthesized viral genomes are linked to two preterminal prot
    960..1049    +  intron         chimeric intron (fragment): chimera between introns from adenovirus and immunoglobulin heavy chain genes
   1068..1114    +  CDS            IgH signal sequence (fragment): signal sequence from the mouse immunoglobulin heavy chain variable region
   3372..3427    +  polyA_signal   β-globin poly(A) signal: rabbit β-globin polyadenylation signal (Gil and Proudfoot, 1987)
   3941..5622    -  rep_origin     oriP (fragment): Epstein-Barr virus oriP replication origin (Yates et al., 2000)
   5749..5853    +  promoter       AmpR promoter: bla
   5854..6714    +  CDS            AmpR: β-lactamase; bla; confers resistance to ampicillin, carbenicillin, and related antibiotics
   6885..7473    +  rep_origin     ori: high-copy-number ColE1/pMB1/pBR322/pUC origin of replication
   7656..7748    +  CDS            lacI (fragment): lac repressor; lacI; The lac repressor binds to the lac operator to inhibit transcription in E. coli. This inhibition can be relieved by adding lactose or isopropyl-β-D-thiogalactopyranoside (IPTG).
   7761..7782    +  protein_bind   CAP binding site: CAP binding activates transcription in the presence of cAMP. E. coli catabolite activator protein
   7797..7827    +  promoter       lac promoter: promoter for the E. coli lac operon
   7835..7851    +  protein_bind   lac operator: The lac repressor binds to the lac operator to inhibit transcription in E. coli. This inhibition can be relieved by adding lactose or isopropyl-β-D-thiogalactopyranoside (IPTG). lac repressor encoded by lacI
   7921..7937    +  promoter       tet promoter (fragment): E. coli promoter for tetracycline efflux protein gene
   7947..7972    -  CDS            bla(M) (fragment): β-lactamase lacking the signal sequence; bla(M); allows cytosolic expression of β-lactamase
>Addgene plasmid #135863 | D50_Ld_100670 | addgene full sequence | sequence record 274722 | Addgene NGS Result
GACATTGATTATTGACTAGTTATTAATAGTAATCAATTACGGGGTCATTAGTTCATAGCCCATATATGGA
GTTCCGCGTTACATAACTTACGGTAAATGGCCCGCCTGGCTGACCGCCCAACGACCCCCGCCCATTGACG
TCAATAATGACGTATGTTCCCATAGTAACGCCAATAGGGACTTTCCATTGACGTCAATGGGTGGAGTATT
TACGGTAAACTGCCCACTTGGCAGTACATCAAGTGTATCATATGCCAAGTCCGCCCCCTATTGACGTCAA
TGACGGTAAATGGCCCGCCTGGCATTATGCCCAGTACATGACCTTACGGGACTTTCCTACTTGGCAGTAC
ATCTACGTATTAGTCATCGCTATTACCATGGTGATGCGGTTTTGGCAGTACACCAATGGGCGTGGATAGC
GGTTTGACTCACGGGGATTTCCAAGTCTCCACCCCATTGACGTCAATGGGAGTTTGTTTTGGCACCAAAA
TCAACGGGACTTTCCAAAATGTCGTAATAACCCCGCCCCGTTGACGCAAATGGGCGGTAGGCGTGTACGG
TGGGAGGTCTATATAAGCAGAGCTCGTTTAGTGAACCGTCAGATCCTCACTCTCTTCCGCATCGCTGTCT
GCGAGGGCCAGCTGTTGGGCTCGCGGTTGAGGACAAACTCTTCGCGGTCTTTCCAGTACTCTTGGATCGG
AAACCCGTCGGCCTCCGAACGGTACTCCGCCACCGAGGGACCTGAGCGAGTCCGCATCGACCGGATCGGA
AAACCTCTCGAGAAAGGCGTCTAACCAGTCACAGTCGCAAGGTAGGCTGAGCACCGTGGCGGGCGGCAGC
GGGTGGCGGTCGGGGTTGTTTCTGGCGGAGGTGCTGCTGATGATGTAATTAAAGTAGGCGGTCTTGAGAC
GGCGGATGGTCGAGGTGAGGTGTGGCAGGCTTGAGATCCAGCTGTTGGGGTGAGTACTCCCTCTCAAAAG
CGGGCATTACTTCTGCGCTAAGATTGTCAGTTTCCAAAAACGAGGAGGATTTGATATTCACCTGGCCCGA
TCTGGCCATACACTTGAGTGACAATGACATCCACTTTGCCTTTCTCTCCACAGGTGTCCACTCCCAGGTC
CAAGTTTGCCACCATGGAGTTTCAGACCCAGGTACTCATGTCCCTGCTGCTCTGCATGTCTGGTGCGGCC
GCCACCGCTGCCGTGGCCACAACAACAGCCAGAGCCTACGACCACGCCGGCATCACAGTGGCTGGCGCCC
TGCTCGTGGGCCAGAACCTGCAGGGAAAGGCAGGCGCCAGCCGGATCCTGAACCCCTTCGCCATCTGCGC
CGACTTCGACACCGCCGACGTGGAAGATACCACCCTGCTGATCGGCGGAGCCAGCTACTTCTTCAGCTTC
AACCGGTACAGCACCTACCTGGGCTTTTGGTACGGCCAGGGCAGCATGAACCTGAACAGCGGCCCCATCG
ACAAAGTGCGGCTGACCGGCGTGTTCGGCTGCGTGACCCTGCGGCCCAACAGCAGCAATGGCCTGGTCAC
CAGCACCGTGTACTACGTGCAGAACGACGGCATGCTGTACTGGGTGTCCAACAGCGTGGTGTACCTGACC
CAGGTCAAACACGGCATCAGCTTCGTGGACGTGACCGTGCACGACAACAATGTGTATCTGCTGAGCACCC
AGAACGGCATCTACCAGTGCGGCATCGGCGCTGGCGGAGCTGTCGTGGGCAGCGCCTGTACCCAGATCAC
CCTGACAGGCAGCACCGAGTTCCACCAGCTGATCCCCATCAGCAGCGACTTCCGGGGCTTCGCCGTGTCC
AGCTCCGGCATCTTCATCACCCCCACCAGCGACCTGTATTGGTTCAACCTGAGCGGCGCCTTTATCGCCA
AGAGCGTGGGCGTGACATTCGTGGATACCAAGTTCACCTCCAGCCGGGATACCGCCAACCGGGGCACATC
TGTGCTGATGGCCGCCAGCACCTCCGCCGTGTACACCGTGACCACCTCCGACGCCACCATCAGCTACGCC
CTGGTGTCCGGCAAAGAAGTGAAGTCCTGCAACCCCGCCCTGAACAACGTGGACAGCGATACCAGCCCCA
CCTTCTGCGGAATCGCCCGGATCTACCCCCTGTCCACCGACATGGTGTATATGACCACAGGCGGCGCTAG
CGTCGTGCGGGCCATCATCGTGTCCAATACCACCATCTCCGACACCATCACCCGGACCCCCTTCCCTGTG
TACTTCCTGGACAACAGCTCCATCATGCCCCTGATCCTGGATGGCATGAACTACGAGCTGGTGTCTAACT
CCAACATCCCCTTTCCCTACGTGGCCATCAATCACAGCACCCCCAAGGTGGACGACTCCACCTGGGACAC
AATCTTCTCCGTGGATGTGTCAAACCGGTTCTTTAGCACAGTGTCCAGAGCCGCCGTGATCGGCACCCCT
TTCATGAGCAGCCTGCACGGACTGCAGGCCTACTACAACCGGACCAACCACATCCTGTTCGGCGACCCCA
ACGTGCTGCCCATGTGCAACCTGACCAAGATGCAGATGATCGAGCGGGCCGTGGCTGCCGATGCCAGAGC
TGCCCTGCAGTACCCCTACATCTACACCAGCAAGGCCCAGAACTTCACCGTGAACGCCCACCCCAATCTG
ACACTGCTGAAGCTGCTGATGCCCTACCCTTTCGGCGAGATTCTGAACGAGAGCGGCTTCTTCGAGAACA
CCACCACCCCCGCCTCCCTGGCCAATGTGCACTTCAACACCACAATGCTGGCCGCTGTGCGGAACGCCTA
CACCCCCGATTTCGTGTACGACTGCATCTTCGCCGGCAACGCCTTCCCCTTCCACATTCTGACCGCCGCT
CAGCAGCAGCTCGTGCGGTGGATCATCTATACAGCCATCCAGGAACAGCTGGCCAAATGCGCCGAGAACA
GCCCCAGCTACACCGGCAGCGGCAGCTCCTCCAGCGACAGCCACGACGATATGGTGCCCGGCTGTGTGCC
CAGAGTGGGCATCGATAACCTGACAGAGCTGGTCATGCCCGGCATGCCTTACAGCAACTACAACATCACC
GTGTTCATCCCCGAGTCCCTGCACTACAACTTCAGCATCTCCCGGTGCCTGGACGGCACCGACTGGACCA
ACGTGACAGATTACCTGCAGAATGCCACCACAACCAGAACCCGGAAGTGTGGCACAGGCGCGCCCGGCAG
CCTGCACCACATCCTGGACGCCCAGAAGATGCTGTGGAACCACAGGGACAGGAACCTGCCTCCTCTGGCC
CCTCTGGGCCCCCACCACCATCACCACCATTGAGTCTAGACACGTGATTAATTAAGGATCCCCCGACCTC
GACCTCTGGCTAATAAAGGAAATTTATTTTCATTGCAATAGTGTGTTGGAATTTTTTGTGTCTCTCACTC
GGAAGGACATATGGGAGGGCAAATCATTTGGTCGAGATCCCTCGGAGATCTCTAGCTAGAGGATCGATCC
CCGCCCCGGACGAACTAAACCTGACTACGACATCTCTGCCCCTTCTTCGCGGGGCAGTGCATGTAATCCC
TTCAGTTGGTTGGTACAACTTGCCAACTGGGCCCTGTTCCACATGTGACACGGGGGGGGACCAAACACAA
AGGGGTTCTCTGACTGTAGTTGACATCCTTATAAATGGATGTGCACATTTGCCAACACTGAGTGGCTTTC
ATCCTGGAGCAGACTTTGCAGTCTGTGGACTGCAACACAACATTGCCTTTATGTGTAACTCTTGGCTGAA
GCTCTTACACCAATGCTGGGGGACATGTACCTCCCAGGGGCCCAGGAAGACTACGGGAGGCTACACCAAC
GTCAATCAGAGGGGCCTGTGTAGCTACCGATAAGCGGACCCTCAAGAGGGCATTAGCAATAGTGTTTATA
AGGCCCCCTTGTTAACCCTAAACGGGTAGCATATGCTTCCCGGGTAGTAGTATATACTATCCAGACTAAC
CCTAATTCAATAGCATATGTTACCCAACGGGAAGCATATGCTATCGAATTAGGGTTAGTAAAAGGGTCCT
AAGGAACAGCGATATCTCCCACCCCATGAGCTGTCACGGTTTTATTTACATGGGGTCAGGATTCCACGAG
GGTAGTGAACCATTTTAGTCACAAGGGCAGTGGCTGAAGATCAAGGAGCGGGCAGTGAACTCTCCTGAAT
CTTCGCCTGCTTCTTCATTCTCCTTCGTTTAGCTAATAGAATAACTGCTGAGTTGTGAACAGTAAGGTGT
ATGTGAGGTGCTCGAAAACAAGGTTTCAGGTGACGCCCCCAGAATAAAATTTGGACGGGGGGTTCAGTGG
TGGCATTGTGCTATGACACCAATATAACCCTCACAAACCCCTTGGGCAATAAATACTAGTGTAGGAATGA
AACATTCTGAATATCTTTAACAATAGAAATCCATGGGGTGGGGACAAGCCGTAAAGACTGGATGTCCATC
TCACACGAATTTATGGCTATGGGCAACACATAATCCTAGTGCAATATGATACTGGGGTTATTAAGATGTG
TCCCAGGCAGGGACCAAGACAGGTGAACCATGTTGTTACACTCTATTTGTAACAAGGGGAAAGAGAGTGG
ACGCCGACAGCAGCGGACTCCACTGGTTGTCTCTAACACCCCCGAAAATTAAACGGGGCTCCACGCCAAT
GGGGCCCATAAACAAAGACAAGTGGCCACTCTTTTTTTTGAAATTGTGGAGTGGGGGCACGCGTCAGCCC
CCACACGCCGCCCTGCGGTTTTGGACTGTAAAATAAGGGTGTAATAACTTGGCTGATTGTAACCCCGCTA
ACCACTGCGGTCAAACCACTTGCCCACAAAACCACTAATGGCACCCCGGGGAATACCTGCATAAGTAGGT
GGGCGGGCCAAGATAGGGGCGCGATTGCTGCGATCTGGAGGACAAATTACACACACTTGCGCCTGAGCGC
CAAGCACAGGGTTGTTGGTCCTCATATTCACGAGGTCGCTGAGAGCACGGTGGGCTAATGTTGCCATGGG
TAGCATATACTACCCAAATATCTGGATAGCATATGCTATCCTAATCTATATCTGGGTAGCATAGGCTATC
CTAATCTATATCTGGGTAGCATATGCTATCCTAATCTATATCTGGGTAGTATATGCTATCCTAATTTATA
TCTGGGTAGCATAGGCTATCCTAATCTATATCTGGGTAGCATATGCTATCCTAATCTATATCTGGGTAGT
ATATGCTATCCTAATCTGTATCCGGGTAGCATATGCTATCCTAATAGAGATTAGGGTAGTATATGCTATC
CTAATTTATATCTGGGTAGCATATACTACCCAAATATCTGGATAGCATATGCTATCCTAATCTATATCTG
GGTAGCATATGCTATCCTAATCTATATCTGGGTAGCATAGGCTATCCTAATCTATATCTGGGTAGCATAT
GCTATCCTAATCTATATCTGGGTAGTATATGCTATCCTAATTTATATCTGGGTAGCATAGGCTATCCTAA
TCTATATCTGGGTAGCATATGCTATCCTAATCTATATCTGGGTAGTATATGCTATCCTAATCTGTATCCG
GGTAGCATATGCTATCCTCATGATAAGCTGTCAAACATGAGAATTTTCTTGAAGACGAAAGGGCCTCGTG
ATACGCCTATTTTTATAGGTTAATGTCATGATAATAATGGTTTCTTAGACGTCAGGTGGCACTTTTCGGG
GAAATGTGCGCGGAACCCCTATTTGTTTATTTTTCTAAATACATTCAAATATGTATCCGCTCATGAGACA
ATAACCCTGATAAATGCTTCAATAATATTGAAAAAGGAAGAGTATGAGTATTCAACATTTCCGTGTCGCC
CTTATTCCCTTTTTTGCGGCATTTTGCCTTCCTGTTTTTGCTCACCCAGAAACGCTGGTGAAAGTAAAAG
ATGCTGAAGATCAGTTGGGTGCACGAGTGGGTTACATCGAACTGGATCTCAACAGCGGTAAGATCCTTGA
GAGTTTTCGCCCCGAAGAACGTTTTCCAATGATGAGCACTTTTAAAGTTCTGCTATGTGGCGCGGTATTA
TCCCGTGTTGACGCCGGGCAAGAGCAACTCGGTCGCCGCATACACTATTCTCAGAATGACTTGGTTGAGT
ACTCACCAGTCACAGAAAAGCATCTTACGGATGGCATGACAGTAAGAGAATTATGCAGTGCTGCCATAAC
CATGAGTGATAACACTGCGGCCAACTTACTTCTGACAACGATCGGAGGACCGAAGGAGCTAACCGCTTTT
TTGCACAACATGGGGGATCATGTAACTCGCCTTGATCGTTGGGAACCGGAGCTGAATGAAGCCATACCAA
ACGACGAGCGTGACACCACGATGCCTGCAGCAATGGCAACAACGTTGCGCAAACTATTAACTGGCGAACT
ACTTACTCTAGCTTCCCGGCAACAATTAATAGACTGGATGGAGGCGGATAAAGTTGCAGGACCACTTCTG
CGCTCGGCCCTTCCGGCTGGCTGGTTTATTGCTGATAAATCTGGAGCCGGTGAGCGTGGGTCTCGCGGTA
TCATTGCAGCACTGGGGCCAGATGGTAAGCCCTCCCGTATCGTAGTTATCTACACGACGGGGAGTCAGGC
AACTATGGATGAACGAAATAGACAGATCGCTGAGATAGGTGCCTCACTGATTAAGCATTGGTAACTGTCA
GACCAAGTTTACTCATATATACTTTAGATTGATTTAAAACTTCATTTTTAATTTAAAAGGATCTAGGTGA
AGATCCTTTTTGATAATCTCATGACCAAAATCCCTTAACGTGAGTTTTCGTTCCACTGAGCGTCAGACCC
CGTAGAAAAGATCAAAGGATCTTCTTGAGATCCTTTTTTTCTGCGCGTAATCTGCTGCTTGCAAACAAAA
AAACCACCGCTACCAGCGGTGGTTTGTTTGCCGGATCAAGAGCTACCAACTCTTTTTCCGAAGGTAACTG
GCTTCAGCAGAGCGCAGATACCAAATACTGTTCTTCTAGTGTAGCCGTAGTTAGGCCACCACTTCAAGAA
CTCTGTAGCACCGCCTACATACCTCGCTCTGCTAATCCTGTTACCAGTGGCTGCTGCCAGTGGCGATAAG
TCGTGTCTTACCGGGTTGGACTCAAGACGATAGTTACCGGATAAGGCGCAGCGGTCGGGCTGAACGGGGG
GTTCGTGCACACAGCCCAGCTTGGAGCGAACGACCTACACCGAACTGAGATACCTACAGCGTGAGCTATG
AGAAAGCGCCACGCTTCCCGAAGGGAGAAAGGCGGACAGGTATCCGGTAAGCGGCAGGGTCGGAACAGGA
GAGCGCACGAGGGAGCTTCCAGGGGGAAACGCCTGGTATCTTTATAGTCCTGTCGGGTTTCGCCACCTCT
GACTTGAGCGTCGATTTTTGTGATGCTCGTCAGGGGGGCGGAGCCTATGGAAAAACGCCAGCAACGCGGC
CTTTTTACGGTTCCTGGCCTTTTGCTGGCCTTTTGCTCACATGTTCTTTCCTGCGTTATCCCCTGATTCT
GTGGATAACCGTATTACCGCCTTTGAGTGAGCTGATACCGCTCGCCGCAGCCGAACGACCGAGCGCAGCG
AGTCAGTGAGCGAGGAAGCGGAAGAGCGCCCAATACGCAAACCGCCTCTCCCCGCGCGTTGGCCGATTCA
TTAATGCAGCTGGCACGACAGGTTTCCCGACTGGAAAGCGGGCAGTGAGCGCAACGCAATTAATGTGAGT
TAGCTCACTCATTAGGCACCCCAGGCTTTACACTTTATGCTTCCGGCTCGTATGTTGTGTGGAATTGTGA
GCGGATAACAATTTCACACAGGAAACAGCTATGACCATGATTACGCCAAGCTCTAGCTAGAGGTCGACCA
ATTCTCATGTTTGACAGCTTATCATCGCAGATCCGGGCAACGTTGTTGCCATTGCTGCAGGCGCAGAACT
GGTAGGTATGGAAGATCTATACATTGAATCAATATTGGCAATTAGCCATATTAGTCATTGGTTATATAGC
ATAAATCAATATTGGCTATTGGCCATTGCATACGTTGTATCTATATCATAATATGTACATTTATATTGGC
TCATGTCCAATATGACCGCCATGTT
